Addgene plasmid #173159: pAAV-GFAP-jGCaMP7c variant 1513
Purpose: Expresses jGCaMP7c variant 1513 in astrocytes
Depositing lab: Hervé Chneiweiss & Vincent Vialou. Depositing organization: CNRS UMR 8246, INSERM U1130, Neuroscience Paris Seine.
Backbone
  Vector backbone: pAAV-GFAP-EGFP
  Backbone size w/o insert (bp): 4764
  Total vector size (bp): 6118
  Modifications to backbone: EcoRI site was removed upon cloning
  Vector type: AAV
Growth in bacteria
  Bacterial resistance: Ampicillin, 100 μg/mL
  Growth temperature: 37°C
  Growth strain: NEB Stable
  Copy number: Low Copy
Gene/Insert
  Gene/Insert name: jGCaMP7c variant 1513-WPRE (alt name: Janelia GCaMP7)
  Species: R. norvegicus (rat), G. gallus (chicken); A. victoria
  Insert size (bp): 1353
  GenBank ID: MK749394
  Promoter: GFAP
  Cloning method: Restriction Enzyme; 5′ cloning site EcoRI (destroyed during cloning); 3′ cloning site NcoI (not destroyed)
  Sequencing primers: 5′ TCATAAAGCCCTCGCATCCC; 3′ AGCAGCGTATCCACATAGCG
Resource information
  A portion of this plasmid was derived from a plasmid made by: The gene jGCaMP7c comes from Addgene plasmid #105321.
Terms and licenses: Academic/Nonprofit Terms; Industry Terms: Not Available to Industry
How to cite: pAAV-GFAP-jGCaMP7c variant 1513 was a gift from Hervé Chneiweiss & Vincent Vialou (Addgene plasmid # 173159 ; http://n2t.net/addgene:173159 ; RRID:Addgene_173159)
