[The description below was written by a language model from this plasmid's Addgene catalogue record and pLannotate feature annotations shown in this document.]
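Description:
pAAV-GFAP-jGCaMP7c variant 1513 is an adeno-associated virus transfer plasmid, built on the pAAV-GFAP-EGFP backbone, for expressing a genetically encoded calcium indicator in astrocytes. It is maintained in bacteria through a ColE1/pUC-type origin and selected with ampicillin via the β-lactamase gene and its own promoter. An f1/M13 phage origin and small remnants of pBR322 bom and rop sequences are also present. The catalogue lists the plasmid as low copy and propagated in a recombination-reducing strain, which is typical for constructs carrying the repeat-rich AAV2 inverted terminal repeats.

Between the two AAV2 ITRs, which direct replication and packaging of the intervening cassette into AAV particles, lies a single expression unit. According to the record a GFAP promoter drives the sensor. The annotation tool did not label this promoter, but an unannotated stretch of roughly 700 bp sits between the left ITR and the coding sequence where it would be expected. The 1,353 bp open reading frame is jGCaMP7c variant 1513. It is automatically annotated as GCaMP6m because of its close similarity, and it combines jellyfish GFP-derived sequence with rat and chicken components. It is followed by a WPRE to enhance transcript stability and expression, then a human growth hormone polyadenylation signal. The sensor gene was taken from an earlier jGCaMP7c plasmid, and the EcoRI site used at the 5′ junction was destroyed during cloning.

The depositor sequence (6,118 nt) shows both ITRs intact. The repository's sequencing result is 20 nt shorter and detects only fragments of the left ITR, a discrepancy whose cause the record does not state. The construct is intended for producing AAV for calcium imaging in astrocytes.
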