Features (pLannotate 1.2.2; 13 found; start..end, strand, type, name):
      1..141     -  repeat_region  AAV2 ITR: inverted terminal repeat of adeno-associated virus serotype 2 inverted
    873..2225    +  CDS            GCaMP6m: improved fluorescent protein-based calcium sensor (Chen et al., 2013)
   2226..2245    +  misc_feature   MCS (fragment): pBluescript multiple cloning site
   2245..2833    +  misc_feature   WPRE: woodchuck hepatitis virus posttranscriptional regulatory element
   2865..3341    +  polyA_signal   hGH poly(A) signal: human growth hormone polyadenylation signal
   3381..3521    +  repeat_region  AAV2 ITR: inverted terminal repeat of adeno-associated virus serotype 2 inverted
   3526..3577    -  misc_feature   bom (fragment): basis of mobility region from pBR322
   3596..3976    +  rep_origin     M13 ori (sequence partly withheld): M13 bacteriophage origin of replication; arrow indicates direction of (+) strand synthesis
   4052..4101    -  misc_feature   bom (fragment): basis of mobility region from pBR322
   4203..4238    -  CDS            rop (fragment): Rop protein, which maintains plasmids at low copy number; rop
   4333..4437    +  promoter       AmpR promoter: bla
   4438..5298    +  CDS            AmpR: β-lactamase; bla; confers resistance to ampicillin, carbenicillin, and related antibiotics
   5469..6057    +  rep_origin     ori: high-copy-number ColE1/pMB1/pBR322/pUC origin of replication
>Addgene plasmid #173159 | pAAV-GFAP-jGCaMP7c variant 1513 | depositor full sequence | sequence record 336152 | pAAV-GFAP-jGCaMP7c variant 1513 sequence 6118 bps
CCTGCAGGCAGCTGCGCGCTCGCTCGCTCACTGAGGCCGCCCGGGCAAAGCCCGGGCGTCGGGCGACCTT
TGGTCGCCCGGCCTCAGTGAGCGAGCGAGCGCGCAGAGAGGGAGTGGCCAACTCCATCACTAGGGGTTCC
TGCGGCCGCACGCGTGTGTCTAGAGATCTAACATATCCTGGTGTGGAGTAGGGGACGCTGCTCTGACAGA
GGCTCGGGGGCCTGAGCTGGCTCTGTGAGCTGGGGAGGAGGCAGACAGCCAGGCCTTGTCTGCAAGCAGA
CCTGGCAGCATTGGGCTGGCCGCCCCCCAGGGCCTCCTCTTCATGCCCAGTGAATGACTCACCTTGGCAC
AGACACAATGTTCGGGGTGGGCACAGTGCCTGCTTCCCGCCGCACCCCAGCCCCCCTCAAATGCCTTCCG
AGAAGCCCATTGAGCAGGGGGCTTGCATTGCACCCCAGCCTGACAGCCTGGCATCTTGGGATAAAAGCAG
CACAGCCCCCTAGGGGCTGCCCTTGCTGTGTGGCGCCACCGGCGGTGGAGAACAAGGCTCTATTCAGCCT
GTGCCCAGGAAAGGGGATCAGGGGATGCCCAGGCATGGACAGTGGGTGGCAGGGGGGGAGAGGAGGGCTG
TCTGCTTCCCAGAAGTCCAAGGACACAAATGGGTGAGGGGAGAGCTCTCCCCATAGCTGGGCTGCGGCCC
AACCCCACCCCCTCAGGCTATGCCAGGGGGTGTTGCCAGGGGCACCCGGGCATCGCCAGTCTAGCCCACT
CCTTCATAAAGCCCTCGCATCCCAGGAGCGAGCAGAGCCAGAGCAGGTTGGAGAGGAGACGCATCACCTC
CGCTGCTCGCGGGGTCTAGAGTCGACGCCACCATGGGTTCTCATCATCATCATCATCATGGTATGGCTAG
CATGACTGGTGGACAGCAAATGGGTCGGGATCTGTACGACGATGACGATAAGGATCTCGCCACCATGGTC
GACTCATCACGTCGTAAGTGGAATAAGACAGGTCACGCAGTCAGAGCTATAGGTCGGCTGAGCTCACAGC
CTAACGTCTATATCAAGGCCGACAAGCAGAAGAACGGCATCAAGGCGAACTTCAAGATCCGCCACAACAT
CGAGGACGGCGGCGTGCAGCTCGCCTACCACTACCAGCAGAACACCCCCATCGGCGACGGCCCCGTGCTG
CTGCCCGACAACCACTACCTGAGCGTGCAGTCCAAACTTTCGAAAGACCCCAACGAGAAGCGCGATCACA
TGGTCCTGCTGGAGTTCGTGACCGCCGCCGGGATCACTCTCGGCATGGACGAGCTGTACAAGGGCGGTAC
CGGAGGGAGCATGGTGAGCAAGGGCGAGGAGCTGTTCACCGGGGTGGTGCCCATCCTGGTCGAGCTGGAC
GGCGACGTAAACGGCCACAAGTTCAGCGTGTCCGGCGAGGGTGAGGGCGATGCCACCTACGGCAAGCTGA
CCCTGAAGTTCATCTGCACCACCGGCAAGCTGCCCGTGCCCTGGCCCACCCTCGTGACCACCCTGACCTA
CGGCGTGCAGTGCTTCAGCCGCTACCCCGACCACATGAAGCAGCACGACTTCTTCAAGTCCGCCATGCCC
GAAGGCTACATCCAGGAGCGCACCATCTTCTTCAAGGACGACGGCAACTACAAGACCCGCGCCGAGGTGA
AGTTCGAGGGCGACACCCTGGTGAACCGCATCGAGCTGAAGGGCATCGACTTCAAGGAGGACGGCAACAT
CCTGGGGCACAAGCTGGAGTACAACCTTCCTGACCAACTGACTGAAGAGCAGATCGCAGAATTTAAAGAG
GCTTTCTCCCTATTTGACAAGGACGGGGATGGGACAATAACAACCAAGGAGCTGGGGACGGTGATGCGTT
CTCTGGGGCAGAACCCCACAGAAGCAGAGCTGCAGGACATGATCAATGAAGTAGATGCCGACGGTGACGG
CACAATCGACTTCCCTGAGTTCCTGACAATGATGGCAAGAAAAGGGAGCTACAGGGACAGTGAAGAAGAA
ATTAGAGAAGCGTTCGGTGTGTTTGATAAGGATGGCAATGGCTACATCAGTGCAGCAGAGCTTCGCCACG
TGATGAACAACCTTGGAGAGAAGTTAACAGATGAAGAGGTTGATGAAATGATCAGGGAAGCAGACATCGA
TGGGGATGGTCAGGTAAACTACGAAGAGTTTGTACAAATGATGACAGCGAAGTGACGATATCAAGCTTAT
CGATAATCAACCTCTGGATTACAAAATTTGTGAAAGATTGACTGGTATTCTTAACTATGTTGCTCCTTTT
ACGCTATGTGGATACGCTGCTTTAATGCCTTTGTATCATGCTATTGCTTCCCGTATGGCTTTCATTTTCT
CCTCCTTGTATAAATCCTGGTTGCTGTCTCTTTATGAGGAGTTGTGGCCCGTTGTCAGGCAACGTGGCGT
GGTGTGCACTGTGTTTGCTGACGCAACCCCCACTGGTTGGGGCATTGCCACCACCTGTCAGCTCCTTTCC
GGGACTTTCGCTTTCCCCCTCCCTATTGCCACGGCGGAACTCATCGCCGCCTGCCTTGCCCGCTGCTGGA
CAGGGGCTCGGCTGTTGGGCACTGACAATTCCGTGGTGTTGTCGGGGAAATCATCGTCCTTTCCTTGGCT
GCTCGCCTATGTTGCCACCTGGATTCTGCGCGGGACGTCCTTCTGCTACGTCCCTTCGGCCCTCAATCCA
GCGGACCTTCCTTCCCGCGGCCTGCTGCCGGCTCTGCGGCCTCTTCCGCGTCTTCGCCTTCGCCCTCAGA
CGAGTCGGATCTCCCTTTGGGCCGCCTCCCCGCATCGATACCGAGCGCTGCTCGAGAGATCTACGGGTGG
CATCCCTGTGACCCCTCCCCAGTGCCTCTCCTGGCCCTGGAAGTTGCCACTCCAGTGCCCACCAGCCTTG
TCCTAATAAAATTAAGTTGCATCATTTTGTCTGACTAGGTGTCCTTCTATAATATTATGGGGTGGAGGGG
GGTGGTATGGAGCAAGGGGCAAGTTGGGAAGACAACCTGTAGGGCCTGCGGGGTCTATTGGGAACCAAGC
TGGAGTGCAGTGGCACAATCTTGGCTCACTGCAATCTCCGCCTCCTGGGTTCAAGCGATTCTCCTGCCTC
AGCCTCCCGAGTTGTTGGGATTCCAGGCATGCATGACCAGGCTCAGCTAATTTTTGTTTTTTTGGTAGAG
ACGGGGTTTCACCATATTGGCCAGGCTGGTCTCCAACTCCTAATCTCAGGTGATCTACCCACCTTGGCCT
CCCAAATTGCTGGGATTACAGGCGTGAACCACTGCTCCCTTCCCTGTCCTTCTGATTTTGTAGGTAACCA
CGTGCGGACCGAGCGGCCGCAGGAACCCCTAGTGATGGAGTTGGCCACTCCCTCTCTGCGCGCTCGCTCG
CTCACTGAGGCCGGGCGACCAAAGGTCGCCCGACGCCCGGGCTTTGCCCGGGCGGCCTCAGTGAGCGAGC
GAGCGCGCAGCTGCCTGCAGGGGCGCCTGATGCGGTATTTTCTCCTTACGCATCTGTGCGGTATTTCACA
CCGCATA
[142 nt withheld, positions 3578-3719]
C
[141 nt withheld, positions 3721-3861]
CCTTTGACGTTGGAGTCCACGTTCTTT
[37 nt withheld, positions 3889-3925]
ACCCTATCTCGGGCTATTCTTTTGATTTATAAGGGATTTTGCCGATTTCGGCCTATTGGTTAAAAAATGA
GCTGATTTAACAAAAATTTAACGCGAATTTTAACAAAATATTAACGTTTACAATTTTATGGTGCACTCTC
AGTACAATCTGCTCTGATGCCGCATAGTTAAGCCAGCCCCGACACCCGCCAACACCCGCTGACGCGCCCT
GACGGGCTTGTCTGCTCCCGGCATCCGCTTACAGACAAGCTGTGACCGTCTCCGGGAGCTGCATGTGTCA
GAGGTTTTCACCGTCATCACCGAAACGCGCGAGACGAAAGGGCCTCGTGATACGCCTATTTTTATAGGTT
AATGTCATGATAATAATGGTTTCTTAGACGTCAGGTGGCACTTTTCGGGGAAATGTGCGCGGAACCCCTA
TTTGTTTATTTTTCTAAATACATTCAAATATGTATCCGCTCATGAGACAATAACCCTGATAAATGCTTCA
ATAATATTGAAAAAGGAAGAGTATGAGTATTCAACATTTCCGTGTCGCCCTTATTCCCTTTTTTGCGGCA
TTTTGCCTTCCTGTTTTTGCTCACCCAGAAACGCTGGTGAAAGTAAAAGATGCTGAAGATCAGTTGGGTG
CACGAGTGGGTTACATCGAACTGGATCTCAACAGCGGTAAGATCCTTGAGAGTTTTCGCCCCGAAGAACG
TTTTCCAATGATGAGCACTTTTAAAGTTCTGCTATGTGGCGCGGTATTATCCCGTATTGACGCCGGGCAA
GAGCAACTCGGTCGCCGCATACACTATTCTCAGAATGACTTGGTTGAGTACTCACCAGTCACAGAAAAGC
ATCTTACGGATGGCATGACAGTAAGAGAATTATGCAGTGCTGCCATAACCATGAGTGATAACACTGCGGC
CAACTTACTTCTGACAACGATCGGAGGACCGAAGGAGCTAACCGCTTTTTTGCACAACATGGGGGATCAT
GTAACTCGCCTTGATCGTTGGGAACCGGAGCTGAATGAAGCCATACCAAACGACGAGCGTGACACCACGA
TGCCTGTAGCAATGGCAACAACGTTGCGCAAACTATTAACTGGCGAACTACTTACTCTAGCTTCCCGGCA
ACAATTAATAGACTGGATGGAGGCGGATAAAGTTGCAGGACCACTTCTGCGCTCGGCCCTTCCGGCTGGC
TGGTTTATTGCTGATAAATCTGGAGCCGGTGAGCGTGGGTCTCGCGGTATCATTGCAGCACTGGGGCCAG
ATGGTAAGCCCTCCCGTATCGTAGTTATCTACACGACGGGGAGTCAGGCAACTATGGATGAACGAAATAG
ACAGATCGCTGAGATAGGTGCCTCACTGATTAAGCATTGGTAACTGTCAGACCAAGTTTACTCATATATA
CTTTAGATTGATTTAAAACTTCATTTTTAATTTAAAAGGATCTAGGTGAAGATCCTTTTTGATAATCTCA
TGACCAAAATCCCTTAACGTGAGTTTTCGTTCCACTGAGCGTCAGACCCCGTAGAAAAGATCAAAGGATC
TTCTTGAGATCCTTTTTTTCTGCGCGTAATCTGCTGCTTGCAAACAAAAAAACCACCGCTACCAGCGGTG
GTTTGTTTGCCGGATCAAGAGCTACCAACTCTTTTTCCGAAGGTAACTGGCTTCAGCAGAGCGCAGATAC
CAAATACTGTCCTTCTAGTGTAGCCGTAGTTAGGCCACCACTTCAAGAACTCTGTAGCACCGCCTACATA
CCTCGCTCTGCTAATCCTGTTACCAGTGGCTGCTGCCAGTGGCGATAAGTCGTGTCTTACCGGGTTGGAC
TCAAGACGATAGTTACCGGATAAGGCGCAGCGGTCGGGCTGAACGGGGGGTTCGTGCACACAGCCCAGCT
TGGAGCGAACGACCTACACCGAACTGAGATACCTACAGCGTGAGCTATGAGAAAGCGCCACGCTTCCCGA
AGGGAGAAAGGCGGACAGGTATCCGGTAAGCGGCAGGGTCGGAACAGGAGAGCGCACGAGGGAGCTTCCA
GGGGGAAACGCCTGGTATCTTTATAGTCCTGTCGGGTTTCGCCACCTCTGACTTGAGCGTCGATTTTTGT
GATGCTCGTCAGGGGGGCGGAGCCTATGGAAAAACGCCAGCAACGCGGCCTTTTTACGGTTCCTGGCCTT
TTGCTGGCCTTTTGCTCACATGT
