Features (pLannotate 1.2.2; 14 found; start..end, strand, type, name):
     80..131     -  misc_feature   bom (fragment): basis of mobility region from pBR322
    150..605     +  rep_origin     f1 ori (sequence partly withheld): f1 bacteriophage origin of replication; arrow indicates direction of (+) strand synthesis
    606..655     -  misc_feature   bom (fragment): basis of mobility region from pBR322
    757..792     -  CDS            rop (fragment): Rop protein, which maintains plasmids at low copy number; rop
    887..991     +  promoter       AmpR promoter: bla
    992..1852    +  CDS            AmpR: β-lactamase; bla; confers resistance to ampicillin, carbenicillin, and related antibiotics
   2023..2611    +  rep_origin     ori: high-copy-number ColE1/pMB1/pBR322/pUC origin of replication
   2684..2711    +  repeat_region  AAV2 ITR (fragment): inverted terminal repeat of adeno-associated virus serotype 2 inverted
   2740..2767    +  repeat_region  AAV2 ITR (fragment): inverted terminal repeat of adeno-associated virus serotype 2 inverted
   3525..4877    +  CDS            GCaMP6m: improved fluorescent protein-based calcium sensor (Chen et al., 2013)
   4878..4897    +  misc_feature   MCS (fragment): pBluescript multiple cloning site
   4897..5485    +  misc_feature   WPRE: woodchuck hepatitis virus posttranscriptional regulatory element
   5517..5993    +  polyA_signal   hGH poly(A) signal: human growth hormone polyadenylation signal
   6033..75      +  repeat_region  AAV2 ITR (across the origin): inverted terminal repeat of adeno-associated virus serotype 2 inverted
>Addgene plasmid #173159 | pAAV-GFAP-jGCaMP7c variant 1513 | addgene full sequence | sequence record 344807 | Addgene NGS Result
GACCAAAGGTCGCCCGACGCCCGGGCTTTGCCCGGGCGGCCTCAGTGAGCGAGCGAGCGCGCAGCTGCCT
GCAGGGGCGCCTGATGCGGTATTTTCTCCTTACGCATCTGTGCGGTATTTCACACCGCATA
[95 nt withheld, positions 132-226]
T
[46 nt withheld, positions 228-273]
C
[141 nt withheld, positions 275-415]
CCTTTGACGTTGGAGTCCACGTTCTTT
[37 nt withheld, positions 443-479]
ACTCTATCTCGGGCTATTCTTTTGATTTATAAGGGATTTTGCCGATTTCGGTCTATTGGTTAAAAAATGA
GCTGATTTAACAAAAATTTAACGCGAATTTTAACAAAATATTAACGTTTACAATTTTATGGTGCACTCTC
AGTACAATCTGCTCTGATGCCGCATAGTTAAGCCAGCCCCGACACCCGCCAACACCCGCTGACGCGCCCT
GACGGGCTTGTCTGCTCCCGGCATCCGCTTACAGACAAGCTGTGACCGTCTCCGGGAGCTGCATGTGTCA
GAGGTTTTCACCGTCATCACCGAAACGCGCGAGACGAAAGGGCCTCGTGATACGCCTATTTTTATAGGTT
AATGTCATGATAATAATGGTTTCTTAGACGTCAGGTGGCACTTTTCGGGGAAATGTGCGCGGAACCCCTA
TTTGTTTATTTTTCTAAATACATTCAAATATGTATCCGCTCATGAGACAATAACCCTGATAAATGCTTCA
ATAATATTGAAAAAGGAAGAGTATGAGTATTCAACATTTCCGTGTCGCCCTTATTCCCTTTTTTGCGGCA
TTTTGCCTTCCTGTTTTTGCTCACCCAGAAACGCTGGTGAAAGTAAAAGATGCTGAAGATCAGTTGGGTG
CACGAGTGGGTTACATCGAACTGGATCTCAACAGCGGTAAGATCCTTGAGAGTTTTCGCCCCGAAGAACG
TTTTCCAATGATGAGCACTTTTAAAGTTCTGCTATGTGGCGCGGTATTATCCCGTATTGACGCCGGGCAA
GAGCAACTCGGTCGCCGCATACACTATTCTCAGAATGACTTGGTTGAGTACTCACCAGTCACAGAAAAGC
ATCTTACGGATGGCATGACAGTAAGAGAATTATGCAGTGCTGCCATAACCATGAGTGATAACACTGCGGC
CAACTTACTTCTGACAACGATCGGAGGACCGAAGGAGCTAACCGCTTTTTTGCACAACATGGGGGATCAT
GTAACTCGCCTTGATCGTTGGGAACCGGAGCTGAATGAAGCCATACCAAACGACGAGCGTGACACCACGA
TGCCTGTAGCAATGGCAACAACGTTGCGCAAACTATTAACTGGCGAACTACTTACTCTAGCTTCCCGGCA
ACAATTAATAGACTGGATGGAGGCGGATAAAGTTGCAGGACCACTTCTGCGCTCGGCCCTTCCGGCTGGC
TGGTTTATTGCTGATAAATCTGGAGCCGGTGAGCGTGGGTCTCGCGGTATCATTGCAGCACTGGGGCCAG
ATGGTAAGCCCTCCCGTATCGTAGTTATCTACACGACGGGGAGTCAGGCAACTATGGATGAACGAAATAG
ACAGATCGCTGAGATAGGTGCCTCACTGATTAAGCATTGGTAACTGTCAGACCAAGTTTACTCATATATA
CTTTAGATTGATTTAAAACTTCATTTTTAATTTAAAAGGATCTAGGTGAAGATCCTTTTTGATAATCTCA
TGACCAAAATCCCTTAACGTGAGTTTTCGTTCCACTGAGCGTCAGACCCCGTAGAAAAGATCAAAGGATC
TTCTTGAGATCCTTTTTTTCTGCGCGTAATCTGCTGCTTGCAAACAAAAAAACCACCGCTACCAGCGGTG
GTTTGTTTGCCGGATCAAGAGCTACCAACTCTTTTTCCGAAGGTAACTGGCTTCAGCAGAGCGCAGATAC
CAAATACTGTTCTTCTAGTGTAGCCGTAGTTAGGCCACCACTTCAAGAACTCTGTAGCACCGCCTACATA
CCTCGCTCTGCTAATCCTGTTACCAGTGGCTGCTGCCAGTGGCGATAAGTCGTGTCTTACCGGGTTGGAC
TCAAGACGATAGTTACCGGATAAGGCGCAGCGGTCGGGCTGAACGGGGGGTTCGTGCACACAGCCCAGCT
TGGAGCGAACGACCTACACCGAACTGAGATACCTACAGCGTGAGCTATGAGAAAGCGCCACGCTTCCCGA
AGGGAGAAAGGCGGACAGGTATCCGGTAAGCGGCAGGGTCGGAACAGGAGAGCGCACGAGGGAGCTTCCA
GGGGGAAACGCCTGGTATCTTTATAGTCCTGTCGGGTTTCGCCACCTCTGACTTGAGCGTCGATTTTTGT
GATGCTCGTCAGGGGGGCGGAGCCTATGGAAAAACGCCAGCAACGCGGCCTTTTTACGGTTCCTGGCCTT
TTGCTGGCCTTTTGCTCACATGTCCTGCAGGCAGCTGCGCGCTCGCTCGCTCACTGAGGCCGCCCGGGCG
TCGGGCGACCTTTGGTCGCCCGGCCTCAGTGAGCGAGCGAGCGCGCAGAGAGGGAGTGGCCAACTCCATC
ACTAGGGGTTCCTGCGGCCGCACGCGTGATCTAACATATCCTGGTGTGGAGTAGGGGACGCTGCTCTGAC
AGAGGCTCGGGGGCCTGAGCTGGCTCTGTGAGCTGGGGAGGAGGCAGACAGCCAGGCCTTGTCTGCAAGC
AGACCTGGCAGCATTGGGCTGGCCGCCCCCCAGGGCCTCCTCTTCATGCCCAGTGAATGACTCACCTTGG
CACAGACACAATGTTCGGGGTGGGCACAGTGCCTGCTTCCCGCCGCACCCCAGCCCCCCTCAAATGCCTT
CCGAGAAGCCCATTGAGCAGGGGGCTTGCATTGCACCCCAGCCTGACAGCCTGGCATCTTGGGATAAAAG
CAGCACAGCCCCCTAGGGGCTGCCCTTGCTGTGTGGCGCCACCGGCGGTGGAGAACAAGGCTCTATTCAG
CCTGTGCCCAGGAAAGGGGATCAGGGGATGCCCAGGCATGGACAGTGGGTGGCAGGGGGGGAGAGGAGGG
CTGTCTGCTTCCCAGAAGTCCAAGGACACAAATGGGTGAGGGGAGAGCTCTCCCCATAGCTGGGCTGCGG
CCCAACCCCACCCCCTCAGGCTATGCCAGGGGGTGTTGCCAGGGGCACCCGGGCATCGCCAGTCTAGCCC
ACTCCTTCATAAAGCCCTCGCATCCCAGGAGCGAGCAGAGCCAGAGCAGGTTGGAGAGGAGACGCATCAC
CTCCGCTGCTCGCGGGGTCTAGAGTCGACGCCACCATGGGTTCTCATCATCATCATCATCATGGTATGGC
TAGCATGACTGGTGGACAGCAAATGGGTCGGGATCTGTACGACGATGACGATAAGGATCTCGCCACCATG
GTCGACTCATCACGTCGTAAGTGGAATAAGACAGGTCACGCAGTCAGAGCTATAGGTCGGCTGAGCTCAC
AGCCTAACGTCTATATCAAGGCCGACAAGCAGAAGAACGGCATCAAGGCGAACTTCAAGATCCGCCACAA
CATCGAGGACGGCGGCGTGCAGCTCGCCTACCACTACCAGCAGAACACCCCCATCGGCGACGGCCCCGTG
CTGCTGCCCGACAACCACTACCTGAGCGTGCAGTCCAAACTTTCGAAAGACCCCAACGAGAAGCGCGATC
ACATGGTCCTGCTGGAGTTCGTGACCGCCGCCGGGATCACTCTCGGCATGGACGAGCTGTACAAGGGCGG
TACCGGAGGGAGCATGGTGAGCAAGGGCGAGGAGCTGTTCACCGGGGTGGTGCCCATCCTGGTCGAGCTG
GACGGCGACGTAAACGGCCACAAGTTCAGCGTGTCCGGCGAGGGTGAGGGCGATGCCACCTACGGCAAGC
TGACCCTGAAGTTCATCTGCACCACCGGCAAGCTGCCCGTGCCCTGGCCCACCCTCGTGACCACCCTGAC
CTACGGCGTGCAGTGCTTCAGCCGCTACCCCGACCACATGAAGCAGCACGACTTCTTCAAGTCCGCCATG
CCCGAAGGCTACATCCAGGAGCGCACCATCTTCTTCAAGGACGACGGCAACTACAAGACCCGCGCCGAGG
TGAAGTTCGAGGGCGACACCCTGGTGAACCGCATCGAGCTGAAGGGCATCGACTTCAAGGAGGACGGCAA
CATCCTGGGGCACAAGCTGGAGTACAACCTTCCTGACCAACTGACTGAAGAGCAGATCGCAGAATTTAAA
GAGGCTTTCTCCCTATTTGACAAGGACGGGGATGGGACAATAACAACCAAGGAGCTGGGGACGGTGATGC
GTTCTCTGGGGCAGAACCCCACAGAAGCAGAGCTGCAGGACATGATCAATGAAGTAGATGCCGACGGTGA
CGGCACAATCGACTTCCCTGAGTTCCTGACAATGATGGCAAGAAAAGGGAGCTACAGGGACAGTGAAGAA
GAAATTAGAGAAGCGTTCGGTGTGTTTGATAAGGATGGCAATGGCTACATCAGTGCAGCAGAGCTTCGCC
ACGTGATGAACAACCTTGGAGAGAAGTTAACAGATGAAGAGGTTGATGAAATGATCAGGGAAGCAGACAT
CGATGGGGATGGTCAGGTAAACTACGAAGAGTTTGTACAAATGATGACAGCGAAGTGACGATATCAAGCT
TATCGATAATCAACCTCTGGATTACAAAATTTGTGAAAGATTGACTGGTATTCTTAACTATGTTGCTCCT
TTTACGCTATGTGGATACGCTGCTTTAATGCCTTTGTATCATGCTATTGCTTCCCGTATGGCTTTCATTT
TCTCCTCCTTGTATAAATCCTGGTTGCTGTCTCTTTATGAGGAGTTGTGGCCCGTTGTCAGGCAACGTGG
CGTGGTGTGCACTGTGTTTGCTGACGCAACCCCCACTGGTTGGGGCATTGCCACCACCTGTCAGCTCCTT
TCCGGGACTTTCGCTTTCCCCCTCCCTATTGCCACGGCGGAACTCATCGCCGCCTGCCTTGCCCGCTGCT
GGACAGGGGCTCGGCTGTTGGGCACTGACAATTCCGTGGTGTTGTCGGGGAAATCATCGTCCTTTCCTTG
GCTGCTCGCCTATGTTGCCACCTGGATTCTGCGCGGGACGTCCTTCTGCTACGTCCCTTCGGCCCTCAAT
CCAGCGGACCTTCCTTCCCGCGGCCTGCTGCCGGCTCTGCGGCCTCTTCCGCGTCTTCGCCTTCGCCCTC
AGACGAGTCGGATCTCCCTTTGGGCCGCCTCCCCGCATCGATACCGAGCGCTGCTCGAGAGATCTACGGG
TGGCATCCCTGTGACCCCTCCCCAGTGCCTCTCCTGGCCCTGGAAGTTGCCACTCCAGTGCCCACCAGCC
TTGTCCTAATAAAATTAAGTTGCATCATTTTGTCTGACTAGGTGTCCTTCTATAATATTATGGGGTGGAG
GGGGGTGGTATGGAGCAAGGGGCAAGTTGGGAAGACAACCTGTAGGGCCTGCGGGGTCTATTGGGAACCA
AGCTGGAGTGCAGTGGCACAATCTTGGCTCACTGCAATCTCCGCCTCCTGGGTTCAAGCGATTCTCCTGC
CTCAGCCTCCCGAGTTGTTGGGATTCCAGGCATGCATGACCAGGCTCAGCTAATTTTTGTTTTTTTGGTA
GAGACGGGGTTTCACCATATTGGCCAGGCTGGTCTCCAACTCCTAATCTCAGGTGATCTACCCACCTTGG
CCTCCCAAATTGCTGGGATTACAGGCGTGAACCACTGCTCCCTTCCCTGTCCTTCTGATTTTGTAGGTAA
CCACGTGCGGACCGAGCGGCCGCAGGAACCCCTAGTGATGGAGTTGGCCACTCCCTCTCTGCGCGCTCGC
TCGCTCACTGAGGCCGGGC
