>Addgene plasmid #173159 | pAAV-GFAP-jGCaMP7c variant 1513 | depositor partial sequence | sequence record 336153 | TCATAAAGCCCTCGCATCCC
AAACGAGCAGGTTGGGAAGAAGGAGACGCATCACCTCCGCTGCTCGCGGGGTCTAGAGTCGACGCCACCA
TGGGTTCTCATCATCATCATCATCATGGTATGGCTAGCATGACTGGTGGACAGCAAATGGGTCGGGATCT
GTACGACGATGACGATAAGGATCTCGCCACCATGGTCGACTCATCACGTCGTAAGTGGAATAAGACAGGT
CACGCAGTCAGAGCTATAGGTCGGCTGAGCTCACAGCCTAACGTCTATATCAAGGCCGACAAGCAGAAGA
ACGGCATCAAGGCGAACTTCAAGATCCGCCACAACATCGAGGACGGCGGCGTGCAGCTCGCCTACCACTA
CCAGCAGAACACCCCCATCGGCGACGGCCCCGTGCTGCTGCCCGACAACCACTACCTGAGCGTGCAGTCC
AAACTTTCGAAAGACCCCAACGAGAAGCGCGATCACATGGTCCTGCTGGAGTTCGTGACCGCCGCCGGGA
TCACTCTCGGCATGGACGAGCTGTACAAGGGCGGTACCGGAGGGAGCATGGTGAGCAAGGGCGAGGAGCT
GTTCACCGGGGTGGTGCCCATCCTGGTCGAGCTGGACGGCGACGTAAACGGCCACAAGTTCAGCGTGTCC
GGCGAGGGTGAGGGCGATGCCACCTACGGCAAGCTGACCCTGAAGTTCATCTGCACCACCGGCAAGCTGC
CCGTGCCCTGGCCCACCCTCGTGACCACCCTGACCTACGGCGTGCAGTGCTTCAGCCGCTACCCCGACCA
CATGAAGCAGCACGACTTCTTCAAGTCCGCCATGCCCGAAGGCTACATCCAGGAGCGCACCATCTTCTTC
AAGGACGACGGCAACTACAAGACCCGCGCCGAGGTGAAGTTCGAGGGCGACACCCTGGTGAACCGCATCG
AGCTGAAGGGCATCGACTTCAAGGAGGACGGCAACATCCTGGGGCACAAGCTGGAGTACAACCTTCCTGA
CCAACTGACTGAAGAGCAGATCGCAGAATTTAAAGAGGCTTTCTCTCTATTTGACAGGGACGGGGATGGG
ACAATAACAACCAAGGAACTGGGGACGGTGATGCGTTCTCTGGGGCAGAACCCACAGAAGCAGAGCTGCA
GGACATGATCAATGAAGTATATGCCGACGGGGACG
