>Addgene plasmid #173159 | pAAV-GFAP-jGCaMP7c variant 1513 | depositor partial sequence | sequence record 336154 | AGCAGCGTATCCACATAGCG
AAGAATACCAGTCAATCTTTCACAAATTTTGTAATCCAGAGGTTGATTATCGATAAGCTTGATATCGTCA
CTTCGCTGTCATCATTTGTACAAACTCTTCGTAGTTTACCTGACCATCCCCATCGATGTCTGCTTCCCTG
ATCATTTCATCAACCTCTTCATCTGTTAACTTCTCTCCAAGGTTGTTCATCACGTGGCGAAGCTCTGCTG
CACTGATGTAGCCATTGCCATCCTTATCAAACACACCGAACGCTTCTCTAATTTCTTCTTCACTGTCCCT
GTAGCTCCCTTTTCTTGCCATCATTGTCAGGAACTCAGGGAAGTCGATTGTGCCGTCACCGTCGGCATCT
ACTTCATTGATCATGTCCTGCAGCTCTGCTTCTGTGGGGTTCTGCCCCAGAGAACGCATCACCGTCCCCA
GCTCCTTGGTTGTTATTGTCCCATCCCCGTCCTTGTCAAATAGGGAGAAAGCCTCTTTAAATTCTGCGAT
CTGCTCTTCAGTCAGTTGGTCAGGAAGGTTGTACTCCAGCTTGTGCCCCAGGATGTTGCCGTCCTCCTTG
AAGTCGATGCCCTTCAGCTCGATGCGGTTCACCAGGGTGTCGCCCTCGAACTTCACCTCGGCGCGGGTCT
TGTAGTTGCCGTCGTCCTTGAAGAAGATGGTGCGCTCCTGGATGTAGCCTTCGGGCATGGCGGACTTGAA
GAAGTCGTGCTGCTTCATGTGGTCGGGGTAGCGGCTGAAGCACTGCACGCCGTAGGTCAGGGTGGTCACG
AGGGTGGGCCAGGGCACGGGCAGCTTGCCGGTGGTGCAGATGAACTTCAGGGTCAGCTTGCCGTAGGTGG
CATCGCCCTCACCCTCGCCGGACACGCTGAACTTGTGGCCGTTTACGTCGCCGTCCAGCTCGACCAGGAT
GGGCACCACCCCGGTGAACAGCTCCTCGCCCTTGCTCACCATGCTCCCTCCGGTACCGCCCTTGTACAGC
TCGTCCATGCCGAGAGTGATCCCGGCGGCGGTCACGAACTCCAGCAGGACCATGTGATCGCGCTTCTCGT
TGGGGTCTTTCGAAAGTTTGGACTGCCCGCTC
